Addgene plasmid #132234: pDONR221_SLC9A3
Purpose: Gateway entry clone with codon-optimized ORF sequence for subcloning into custom expression vectors
Depositing lab: RESOLUTE Consortium & Giulio Superti-Furga. Depositing organization: CeMM Research Center for Molecular Medicine. Publication: The RESOLUTE consortium: unlocking SLC transporters for drug discovery. Superti-Furga G, Lackner D, Wiedmer T, Ingles-Prieto A, Barbosa B, Girardi E, Goldmann U, Gurtl B, Klavins K, Klimek C, Lindinger S, Lineiro-Retes E, Muller AC, Onstein S, Redinger G, Reil D, Sedlyarov V, Wolf G, Crawford M, Everley R, ... Steppan CM. Nat Rev Drug Discov. 2020 Jul;19(7):429-430. doi: 10.1038/d41573-020-00056-6. PubMed 32265506.
Backbone
  Vector backbone: pDONR221
  Backbone manufacturer: Thermo Fisher Scientific
  Backbone size w/o insert (bp): 2550
  Vector type: Mammalian Expression
Growth in bacteria
  Bacterial resistance: Kanamycin, 50 μg/mL
  Growth temperature: 37°C
  Growth strain: Stbl3
  Copy number: High Copy
Gene/Insert
  Gene/Insert name: SLC9A3 (alt name: NHE3)
  Species: H. sapiens (human)
  Insert size (bp): 2502
  Entrez Gene: SLC9A3 (a.k.a. DIAR8, NHE-3, NHE3)
  Cloning method: Gateway Cloning
  Sequencing primers: 5′ M13-fwd; 3′ M13-rev
Terms and licenses: Academic/Nonprofit Terms; Industry Terms
Depositor comments: For more information on the full Resolute plasmid collection, please see www.addgene.org/depositor-collections/re-solute/. Please provide your feedback on this plasmid to the RESOLUTE consortium by filling out their RESOLUTE repository feedback form: https://forms.office.com/Pages/ResponsePage.aspx?id=0e05yklzmkS7rjFGQL4N7z4feCLQvEJAmVcOCM_u885UN1JJRko0Ukg4TVQwNTZLOUxPQVJWT1NHUCQlQCN0PWcu
How to cite: pDONR221_SLC9A3 was a gift from RESOLUTE Consortium & Giulio Superti-Furga (Addgene plasmid # 132234 ; http://n2t.net/addgene:132234 ; RRID:Addgene_132234)
