[The description below was written by a language model from this plasmid's Addgene catalogue record and pLannotate feature annotations shown in this document.]
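Description:
pDONR221_SLC9A3 is a Gateway entry clone built on the commercial pDONR221 backbone and carrying a codon-optimized open reading frame for human SLC9A3, the sodium/hydrogen exchanger also known as NHE3. The sequenced plasmid is 5,052 nt, with the roughly 2.5 kb ORF flanked by attL1 upstream and attL2 downstream. These are the recombination sites produced when an attB-flanked insert is recombined into a pDONR vector. They allow the ORF to be moved directionally, by an LR Clonase reaction, into any attR-containing destination vector. The plasmid is maintained in E. coli through a high-copy ColE1/pUC-type origin and is selected with kanamycin via an aminoglycoside phosphotransferase gene.

Although the catalogue lists the vector type as mammalian expression, the feature table shows no eukaryotic promoter, polyadenylation signal, tag or reporter associated with the insert, so the plasmid serves as a shuttle rather than an expression construct in its own right. Expression depends on the promoter and any fusion partners supplied by the chosen destination vector. The rrnB T1 and T2 terminators upstream of attL1 insulate the insert from read-through transcription in bacteria. A T7 promoter lies just beyond attL2, pointing back toward the insert. The short lacI and lacZα fragments are backbone remnants with no evident functional role, and M13 forward and reverse priming sites are recorded for sequence verification of the insert. The clone belongs to a large consortium collection of solute carrier (SLC) transporter ORFs, intended for subcloning into custom expression vectors to support functional studies and drug discovery work on this transporter family.
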