Features (pLannotate 1.2.2; 10 found; start..end, strand, type, name):
    121..213     +  CDS            lacI (fragment): lac repressor; lacI; The lac repressor binds to the lac operator to inhibit transcription in E. coli. This inhibition can be relieved by adding lactose or isopropyl-β-D-thiogalactopyranoside (IPTG).
    268..295     -  terminator     rrnB T2 terminator: transcription terminator T2 from the E. coli rrnB gene
    427..470     +  terminator     rrnB T1 terminator: Escherichia coli rrnB; transcription terminator T1 from the E. coli rrnB gene
    517..553     -  CDS            lacZα (fragment): LacZα fragment of β-galactosidase; lacZ fragment
    569..668     +  protein_bind   attL1: mutant version of attL; recombination site for the Gateway® LR reaction LR Clonase™
    674..3175    +  CDS            SLC9A3: SL9A3_HUMAN - Also known as NHE3 From Homo sapiens (Human).
   3177..3276    -  protein_bind   attL2: mutant version of attL; recombination site for the Gateway® LR reaction LR Clonase™
   3294..3312    -  promoter       T7 promoter: promoter for bacteriophage T7 RNA polymerase
   3446..4255    +  CDS            KanR: aminoglycoside phosphotransferase; aph(3')-Ia; confers resistance to kanamycin in bacteria or G418 (Geneticin®) in eukaryotes
   4402..4990    +  rep_origin     ori: high-copy-number ColE1/pMB1/pBR322/pUC origin of replication
>Addgene plasmid #132234 | pDONR221_SLC9A3 | addgene full sequence | sequence record 262890 | Addgene NGS Result
CTTTCCTGCGTTATCCCCTGATTCTGTGGATAACCGTATTACCGCCTTTGAGTGAGCTGATACCGCTCGC
CGCAGCCGAACGACCGAGCGCAGCGAGTCAGTGAGCGAGGAAGCGGAAGAGCGCCCAATACGCAAACCGC
CTCTCCCCGCGCGTTGGCCGATTCATTAATGCAGCTGGCACGACAGGTTTCCCGACTGGAAAGCGGGCAG
TGAGCGCAACGCAATTAATACGCGTACCGCTAGCCAGGAAGAGTTTGTAGAAACGCAAAAAGGCCATCCG
TCAGGATGGCCTTCTGCTTAGTTTGATGCCTGGCAGTTTATGGCGGGCGTCCTGCCCGCCACCCTCCGGG
CCGTTGCTTCACAACGTTCAAATCCGCTCCCGGCGGATTTGTCCTACTCAGGAGAGCGTTCACCGACAAA
CAACAGATAAAACGAAAGGCCCAGTCTTCCGACTGAGCCTTTCGTTTTATTTGATGCCTGGCAGTTCCCT
ACTCTCGCGTTAACGCTAGCATGGATGTTTTCCCAGTCACGACGTTGTAAAACGACGGCCAGTCTTAAGC
TCGGGCCCCAAATAATGATTTTATTTTGACTGATAGTGACCTGTTCGTTGCAACACATTGATGAGCAATG
CTTTTTTATAATGCCAACTTTGTACAAAAAAGCAGGCTCCACCATGTGGGGCCTGGGCGCCAGAGGCCCA
GACAGGGGCCTGCTGCTGGCCCTGGCCCTGGGAGGACTGGCAAGGGCAGGAGGCGTGGAGGTGGAGCCCG
GCGGCGCCCACGGCGAGTCTGGCGGCTTTCAGGTGGTGACCTTCGAGTGGGCCCACGTGCAGGATCCTTA
TGTGATCGCCCTGTGGATCCTGGTGGCAAGCCTGGCCAAGATCGGCTTCCACCTGTCTCACAAGGTGACC
AGCGTCGTGCCAGAGTCCGCCCTGCTGATCGTGCTGGGACTGGTGCTGGGAGGAATCGTGTGGGCCGCCG
ACCACATCGCCAGCTTTACCCTGACACCCACCGTGTTCTTTTTCTACCTGCTGCCCCCTATCGTGCTGGA
TGCCGGCTATTTCATGCCTAACCGGCTGTTTTTCGGCAATCTGGGCACAATCCTGCTGTATGCAGTGGTG
GGAACCGTGTGGAACGCAGCAACCACAGGACTGAGCCTGTACGGCGTGTTTCTGTCCGGACTGATGGGCG
ACCTGCAGATCGGACTGCTGGATTTTCTGCTGTTCGGAAGCCTGATGGCAGCAGTGGACCCTGTGGCCGT
GCTGGCCGTGTTCGAGGAGGTGCACGTGAACGAGGTGCTGTTTATCATCGTGTTCGGCGAGTCCCTGCTG
AACGATGCCGTGACAGTGGTGCTGTACAACGTGTTCGAGAGTTTTGTCGCACTTGGTGGGGACAATGTGA
CCGGCGTGGATTGCGTGAAGGGCATCGTGAGCTTCTTCGTGGTGAGCCTGGGAGGCACACTGGTGGGCGT
GGTGTTTGCCTTCCTGCTGTCCCTGGTGACACGCTTTACCAAGCACGTGCGGATCATCGAGCCCGGCTTC
GTGTTCATCATCTCCTACCTGTCTTATCTGACATCTGAGATGCTGTCTCTGAGCGCCATCCTGGCCATCA
CCTTCTGTGGCATCTGCTGTCAGAAGTACGTGAAGGCCAACATCAGCGAGCAGTCCGCCACCACAGTGAG
ATATACAATGAAGATGCTGGCCAGCTCCGCCGAGACCATCATCTTTATGTTCCTGGGCATCAGCGCCGTG
AACCCCTTCATCTGGACATGGAATACCGCCTTTGTGCTGCTGACACTGGTGTTCATCTCCGTGTACAGGG
CAATCGGAGTGGTGCTGCAGACCTGGCTGCTGAACAGATATAGGATGGTGCAGCTGGAGCCCATCGACCA
GGTGGTGCTGTCCTACGGAGGACTGAGGGGAGCAGTGGCCTTCGCCCTGGTGGTGCTGCTGGACGGCGAT
AAGGTGAAGGAGAAGAATCTGTTTGTGAGCACCACAATCATCGTGGTGTTTTTCACAGTGATCTTCCAGG
GCCTGACCATCAAGCCACTGGTGCAGTGGCTGAAGGTGAAGAGATCCGAGCACAGGGAGCCACGGCTGAA
CGAGAAGCTGCACGGCAGGGCCTTTGACCACATCCTGTCCGCCATCGAGGATATCTCTGGCCAGATCGGC
CACAATTACCTGAGGGACAAGTGGTCCCACTTTGATCGCAAGTTCCTGTCTCGGGTGCTGATGCGGAGAA
GCGCCCAGAAGTCCAGGGACCGGATCCTGAACGTGTTCCACGAGCTGAATCTGAAGGATGCCATCAGCTA
TGTGGCAGAGGGAGAGAGGAGGGGATCCCTGGCCTTTATCAGATCCCCCTCTACCGACAACGTGGTGAAT
GTGGATTTCACACCTCGCTCTAGCACCGTGGAGGCCAGCGTGTCCTACCTGCTGCGGGAGAACGTGAGCG
CCGTGTGCCTGGACATGCAGTCTCTGGAGCAGCGGAGAAGGAGCATCAGGGACGCCGAGGATATGGTGAC
ACACCACACCCTGCAGCAGTACCTGTATAAGCCTAGACAGGAGTACAAGCACCTGTATTCCAGGCACGAG
CTGACACCAACCGAGGACGAGAAGCAGGATAGAGAGATCTTTCACAGGACAATGAGAAAGAGGCTGGAGT
CTTTCAAGAGCACCAAGCTGGGCCTGAACCAGAATAAGAAGGCCGCCAAGCTGTATAAGAGGGAGAGGGC
ACAGAAGAGGAGGAACTCCTCTATCCCTAATGGCAAGCTGCCTATGGAGTCTCCAGCCCAGAACTTCACA
ATCAAGGAGAAGGACCTGGAGCTGAGCGATACCGAGGAGCCACCCAATTACGACGAGGAGATGAGCGGCG
GCATCGAGTTTCTGGCCTCCGTGACAAAGGACACCGCCTCTGATAGCCCAGCCGGCATCGATAATCCCGT
GTTCTCTCCTGACGAGGCCCTGGATCGCAGCCTGCTGGCAAGGCTGCCTCCATGGCTGTCCCCAGGAGAG
ACCGTGGTGCCATCTCAGAGAGCCAGGACACAGATCCCATACAGCCCCGGCACCTTTTGTAGACTGATGC
CCTTCAGGCTGAGCTCCAAGTCCGTGGACTCTTTCCTGCAGGCCGATGGACCTGAGGAGAGGCCACCTGC
CGCCCTGCCAGAGTCCACCCACATGGACCCAGCTTTCTTGTACAAAGTTGGCATTATAAGAAAGCATTGC
TTATCAATTTGTTGCAACGAACAGGTCACTATCAGTCAAAATAAAATCATTATTTGCCATCCAGCTGATA
TCCCCTATAGTGAGTCGTATTACATGGTCATAGCTGTTTCCTGGCAGCTCTGGCCCGTGTCTCAAAATCT
CTGATGTTACATTGCACAAGATAAAAATATATCATCATGAACAATAAAACTGTCTGCTTACATAAACAGT
AATACAAGGGGTGTTATGAGCCATATTCAACGGGAAACGTCGAGGCCGCGATTAAATTCCAACATGGATG
CTGATTTATATGGGTATAAATGGGCTCGCGATAATGTCGGGCAATCAGGTGCGACAATCTATCGCTTGTA
TGGGAAGCCCGATGCGCCAGAGTTGTTTCTGAAACATGGCAAAGGTAGCGTTGCCAATGATGTTACAGAT
GAGATGGTCAGACTAAACTGGCTGACGGAATTTATGCCTCTTCCGACCATCAAGCATTTTATCCGTACTC
CTGATGATGCATGGTTACTCACCACTGCGATCCCCGGAAAAACAGCATTCCAGGTATTAGAAGAATATCC
TGATTCAGGTGAAAATATTGTTGATGCGCTGGCAGTGTTCCTGCGCCGGTTGCATTCGATTCCTGTTTGT
AATTGTCCTTTTAACAGCGATCGCGTATTTCGTCTCGCTCAGGCGCAATCACGAATGAATAACGGTTTGG
TTGATGCGAGTGATTTTGATGACGAGCGTAATGGCTGGCCTGTTGAACAAGTCTGGAAAGAAATGCATAA
ACTTTTGCCATTCTCACCGGATTCAGTCGTCACTCATGGTGATTTCTCACTTGATAACCTTATTTTTGAC
GAGGGGAAATTAATAGGTTGTATTGATGTTGGACGAGTCGGAATCGCAGACCGATACCAGGATCTTGCCA
TCCTATGGAACTGCCTCGGTGAGTTTTCTCCTTCATTACAGAAACGGCTTTTTCAAAAATATGGTATTGA
TAATCCTGATATGAATAAATTGCAGTTTCATTTGATGCTCGATGAGTTTTTCTAATCAGAATTGGTTAAT
TGGTTGTAACACTGGCAGAGCATTACGCTGACTTGACGGGACGGCGCAAGCTCATGACCAAAATCCCTTA
ACGTGAGTTACGCGTCGTTCCACTGAGCGTCAGACCCCGTAGAAAAGATCAAAGGATCTTCTTGAGATCC
TTTTTTTCTGCGCGTAATCTGCTGCTTGCAAACAAAAAAACCACCGCTACCAGCGGTGGTTTGTTTGCCG
GATCAAGAGCTACCAACTCTTTTTCCGAAGGTAACTGGCTTCAGCAGAGCGCAGATACCAAATACTGTTC
TTCTAGTGTAGCCGTAGTTAGGCCACCACTTCAAGAACTCTGTAGCACCGCCTACATACCTCGCTCTGCT
AATCCTGTTACCAGTGGCTGCTGCCAGTGGCGATAAGTCGTGTCTTACCGGGTTGGACTCAAGACGATAG
TTACCGGATAAGGCGCAGCGGTCGGGCTGAACGGGGGGTTCGTGCACACAGCCCAGCTTGGAGCGAACGA
CCTACACCGAACTGAGATACCTACAGCGTGAGCTATGAGAAAGCGCCACGCTTCCCGAAGGGAGAAAGGC
GGACAGGTATCCGGTAAGCGGCAGGGTCGGAACAGGAGAGCGCACGAGGGAGCTTCCAGGGGGAAACGCC
TGGTATCTTTATAGTCCTGTCGGGTTTCGCCACCTCTGACTTGAGCGTCGATTTTTGTGATGCTCGTCAG
GGGGGCGGAGCCTATGGAAAAACGCCAGCAACGCGGCCTTTTTACGGTTCCTGGCCTTTTGCTGGCCTTT
TGCTCACATGTT
