>Addgene plasmid #132234 | pDONR221_SLC9A3 | depositor partial sequence | sequence record 253868 | Codon-optimized ORF of SLC9A3
ATGTGGGGCCTGGGCGCCAGAGGCCCAGACAGGGGCCTGCTGCTGGCCCTGGCCCTGGGAGGACTGGCAA
GGGCAGGAGGCGTGGAGGTGGAGCCCGGCGGCGCCCACGGCGAGTCTGGCGGCTTTCAGGTGGTGACCTT
CGAGTGGGCCCACGTGCAGGATCCTTATGTGATCGCCCTGTGGATCCTGGTGGCAAGCCTGGCCAAGATC
GGCTTCCACCTGTCTCACAAGGTGACCAGCGTCGTGCCAGAGTCCGCCCTGCTGATCGTGCTGGGACTGG
TGCTGGGAGGAATCGTGTGGGCCGCCGACCACATCGCCAGCTTTACCCTGACACCCACCGTGTTCTTTTT
CTACCTGCTGCCCCCTATCGTGCTGGATGCCGGCTATTTCATGCCTAACCGGCTGTTTTTCGGCAATCTG
GGCACAATCCTGCTGTATGCAGTGGTGGGAACCGTGTGGAACGCAGCAACCACAGGACTGAGCCTGTACG
GCGTGTTTCTGTCCGGACTGATGGGCGACCTGCAGATCGGACTGCTGGATTTTCTGCTGTTCGGAAGCCT
GATGGCAGCAGTGGACCCTGTGGCCGTGCTGGCCGTGTTCGAGGAGGTGCACGTGAACGAGGTGCTGTTT
ATCATCGTGTTCGGCGAGTCCCTGCTGAACGATGCCGTGACAGTGGTGCTGTACAACGTGTTCGAGAGTT
TTGTCGCACTTGGTGGGGACAATGTGACCGGCGTGGATTGCGTGAAGGGCATCGTGAGCTTCTTCGTGGT
GAGCCTGGGAGGCACACTGGTGGGCGTGGTGTTTGCCTTCCTGCTGTCCCTGGTGACACGCTTTACCAAG
CACGTGCGGATCATCGAGCCCGGCTTCGTGTTCATCATCTCCTACCTGTCTTATCTGACATCTGAGATGC
TGTCTCTGAGCGCCATCCTGGCCATCACCTTCTGTGGCATCTGCTGTCAGAAGTACGTGAAGGCCAACAT
CAGCGAGCAGTCCGCCACCACAGTGAGATATACAATGAAGATGCTGGCCAGCTCCGCCGAGACCATCATC
TTTATGTTCCTGGGCATCAGCGCCGTGAACCCCTTCATCTGGACATGGAATACCGCCTTTGTGCTGCTGA
CACTGGTGTTCATCTCCGTGTACAGGGCAATCGGAGTGGTGCTGCAGACCTGGCTGCTGAACAGATATAG
GATGGTGCAGCTGGAGCCCATCGACCAGGTGGTGCTGTCCTACGGAGGACTGAGGGGAGCAGTGGCCTTC
GCCCTGGTGGTGCTGCTGGACGGCGATAAGGTGAAGGAGAAGAATCTGTTTGTGAGCACCACAATCATCG
TGGTGTTTTTCACAGTGATCTTCCAGGGCCTGACCATCAAGCCACTGGTGCAGTGGCTGAAGGTGAAGAG
ATCCGAGCACAGGGAGCCACGGCTGAACGAGAAGCTGCACGGCAGGGCCTTTGACCACATCCTGTCCGCC
ATCGAGGATATCTCTGGCCAGATCGGCCACAATTACCTGAGGGACAAGTGGTCCCACTTTGATCGCAAGT
TCCTGTCTCGGGTGCTGATGCGGAGAAGCGCCCAGAAGTCCAGGGACCGGATCCTGAACGTGTTCCACGA
GCTGAATCTGAAGGATGCCATCAGCTATGTGGCAGAGGGAGAGAGGAGGGGATCCCTGGCCTTTATCAGA
TCCCCCTCTACCGACAACGTGGTGAATGTGGATTTCACACCTCGCTCTAGCACCGTGGAGGCCAGCGTGT
CCTACCTGCTGCGGGAGAACGTGAGCGCCGTGTGCCTGGACATGCAGTCTCTGGAGCAGCGGAGAAGGAG
CATCAGGGACGCCGAGGATATGGTGACACACCACACCCTGCAGCAGTACCTGTATAAGCCTAGACAGGAG
TACAAGCACCTGTATTCCAGGCACGAGCTGACACCAACCGAGGACGAGAAGCAGGATAGAGAGATCTTTC
ACAGGACAATGAGAAAGAGGCTGGAGTCTTTCAAGAGCACCAAGCTGGGCCTGAACCAGAATAAGAAGGC
CGCCAAGCTGTATAAGAGGGAGAGGGCACAGAAGAGGAGGAACTCCTCTATCCCTAATGGCAAGCTGCCT
ATGGAGTCTCCAGCCCAGAACTTCACAATCAAGGAGAAGGACCTGGAGCTGAGCGATACCGAGGAGCCAC
CCAATTACGACGAGGAGATGAGCGGCGGCATCGAGTTTCTGGCCTCCGTGACAAAGGACACCGCCTCTGA
TAGCCCAGCCGGCATCGATAATCCCGTGTTCTCTCCTGACGAGGCCCTGGATCGCAGCCTGCTGGCAAGG
CTGCCTCCATGGCTGTCCCCAGGAGAGACCGTGGTGCCATCTCAGAGAGCCAGGACACAGATCCCATACA
GCCCCGGCACCTTTTGTAGACTGATGCCCTTCAGGCTGAGCTCCAAGTCCGTGGACTCTTTCCTGCAGGC
CGATGGACCTGAGGAGAGGCCACCTGCCGCCCTGCCAGAGTCCACCCACATG
